Addgene plasmid #64127: Tet-inducible Luciferase reporter
Purpose: Photoactivatable transcription system. Luciferase reporter under the control of a tet-inducible promoter.
Depositing lab: Moritoshi Sato. Publication: CRISPR-Cas9-based Photoactivatable Transcription System. Nihongaki Y, Yamamoto S, Kawano F, Suzuki H, Sato M. Chem Biol. 2015 Feb 19;22(2):169-74. doi: 10.1016/j.chembiol.2014.12.011. Epub 2015 Jan 22. PubMed 25619936.
Backbone
  Vector backbone: pKM006
  Vector type: Mammalian Expression, Luciferase
Growth in bacteria
  Bacterial resistance: Ampicillin, 100 μg/mL
  Growth temperature: 37°C
  Growth strain: DH5alpha
  Copy number: High Copy
Gene/Insert
  Gene/Insert name: luciferase
  Species: Synthetic
  Insert size (bp): 1650
  Promoter: TetOx13-CMV
  Cloning method: Restriction Enzyme; 5′ cloning site EcoRI (not destroyed); 3′ cloning site BglII (not destroyed)
  Sequencing primers: 5′ CCTATATAAGCAGAGCTC; 3′ ATAAGATACATTGATGAG
Terms and licenses: Academic/Nonprofit Terms; Industry Terms: Not Available to Industry
How to cite: Tet-inducible Luciferase reporter was a gift from Moritoshi Sato (Addgene plasmid # 64127 ; http://n2t.net/addgene:64127 ; RRID:Addgene_64127)
