[The description below was written by a language model from this plasmid's Addgene catalogue record and pLannotate feature annotations shown in this document.]
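Description:
Tet-inducible Luciferase reporter is a mammalian expression reporter plasmid built on the pKM006 backbone, with a sequenced length of about 4.8 kb. It is propagated in E. coli as a high-copy plasmid through a ColE1/pUC-type origin and selected with ampicillin via the β-lactamase gene and its native bla promoter. No mammalian selection marker is annotated, consistent with transient transfection use.

The payload is a roughly 1.65 kb firefly luciferase coding sequence (annotated as the synthetic luc2 version), cloned between EcoRI and BglII sites and terminated by an SV40 polyadenylation signal. The catalogue gives the promoter as TetOx13-CMV, meaning an array of thirteen tet operator sites placed upstream of a CMV-derived promoter element. The feature table agrees with this in outline: two overlapping tetracycline response element annotations span the operator array, and a short match to a Tet-responsive minimal promoter lies just upstream of luciferase. Between the operator array and that promoter fragment, the automated annotation also reports a partial match to the N-terminal fragment of mVenus. The catalogue entry does not mention or explain this segment, so its role is unclear; it may act as a spacer rather than an expressed sequence.

In this arrangement luciferase output should stay low until a transcriptional activator is recruited to the tetO repeats. The record places the plasmid within a CRISPR-Cas9-based photoactivatable transcription system, where it serves as a quantitative luminescent readout of light-induced activation at the tetO-containing promoter. The record does not give details of how the activator is targeted to it.
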