Features (pLannotate 1.2.2; 9 found; start..end, strand, type, name):
     29..299     +  protein_bind   tetracycline response element: contains seven copies of the tetracycline operator tetO tetracycline repressor TetR
    281..551     +  protein_bind   tetracycline response element: contains seven copies of the tetracycline operator tetO tetracycline repressor TetR
    606..977     +  CDS            VN173 (fragment): N-terminal fragment of mVenus for use in bimolecular fluorescence complementation (BiFC) (Kodama and Hu, 2010)
    984..1029    +  promoter       TRE3GV promoter (fragment): 3rd-generation Tet-responsive promoter that can be activated by binding of Tet-On® 3G, optimized for retroviral and lentiviral vectors
   1112..2743    +  CDS            luciferase: firefly luciferase synthetic luc2 version of the luciferase gene
   2764..2885    +  polyA_signal   SV40 poly(A) signal: SV40 polyadenylation signal
   3090..3678    -  rep_origin     ori: high-copy-number ColE1/pMB1/pBR322/pUC origin of replication
   3849..4709    -  CDS            AmpR: β-lactamase; bla; confers resistance to ampicillin, carbenicillin, and related antibiotics
   4710..4814    -  promoter       AmpR promoter: bla
>Addgene plasmid #64127 | Tet-inducible Luciferase reporter | addgene full sequence | sequence record 198432 | Addgene NGS Result
GACGATATCCCTCGATCGAGTTTACCACTCCCTATCAGTGATAGAGAAAAGTGAAAGTCGAGTTTACCAC
TCCCTATCAGTGATAGAGAAAAGTGAAAGTCGAGTTTACCACTCCCTATCAGTGATAGAGAAAAGTGAAA
GTCGAGTTTACCACTCCCTATCAGTGATAGAGAAAAGTGAAAGTCGAGTTTACCACTCCCTATCAGTGAT
AGAGAAAAGTGAAAGTCGAGTTTACCACTCCCTATCAGTGATAGAGAAAAGTGAAAGTCGAGTTTACCAC
TCCCTATCAGTGATAGAGAAAAGTGAAAGTCGAGTTTACCACTCCCTATCAGTGATAGAGAAAAGTGAAA
GTCGAGTTTACCACTCCCTATCAGTGATAGAGAAAAGTGAAAGTCGAGTTTACCACTCCCTATCAGTGAT
AGAGAAAAGTGAAAGTCGAGTTTACCACTCCCTATCAGTGATAGAGAAAAGTGAAAGTCGAGTTTACCAC
TCCCTATCAGTGATAGAGAAAAGTGAAAGTCGAGTTTACCACTCCCTATCAGTGATAGAGAAAAGTGAAA
GTCGAGCTCGGTACGCTATGGCATGCATGTGTCGCGACCTGCAGGCCCTGAAGTTCATCTGCACCACCGG
CAAGCTGCCCGTGCCCTGGCCCACCCTCGTGACCACCCTGACCTGGGGCGTGCAGTGCTTCGCCCGCTAC
CCCGACCACATGAAGCAGCACGACTTCTTCAAGTCCGCCATGCCCGAAGGCTACGTCCAGGAGCGCACCA
TCTTCTTCAAGGACGACGGCAACTACAAGACCCGCGCCGAGGTGAAGTTCGAGGGCGACACCCTGGTGAA
CCGCATCGAGCTGAAGGGCATCGACTTCAAGGAGGACGGCAACATCCTGGGGCACAAGCTGGAGTACAAC
GCCATCAGCGACAACGTCTATATCACCGCCGACAAGCAGAAGAACGGCATCAAGGCCAACTTCAAGAGCT
AGCCCTATATAAGCAGAGCTCGTTTAGTGAACCGTCAGATCGCCTGGAGACGCCATCCACGCTGTTTTGA
CCTCCATAGAAGACACCGGGACCGATCCAGCCTCCGCGGCCCCGGTACCGAATTCGCCACCATGGAAGAT
GCCAAAAACATTAAGAAGGGCCCAGCGCCATTCTACCCACTCGAAGACGGGACCGCCGGCGAGCAGCTGC
ACAAAGCCATGAAGCGCTACGCCCTGGTGCCCGGCACCATCGCCTTTACCGACGCACATATCGAGGTGGA
CATTACCTACGCCGAGTACTTCGAGATGAGCGTTCGGCTGGCAGAAGCTATGAAGCGCTATGGGCTGAAT
ACAAACCATCGGATCGTGGTGTGCAGCGAGAATAGCTTGCAGTTCTTCATGCCCGTGTTGGGTGCCCTGT
TCATCGGTGTGGCTGTGGCCCCAGCTAACGACATCTACAACGAGCGCGAGCTGCTGAACAGCATGGGCAT
CAGCCAGCCCACCGTCGTATTCGTGAGCAAGAAAGGGCTGCAAAAGATCCTCAACGTGCAAAAGAAGCTA
CCGATCATACAAAAGATCATCATCATGGATAGCAAGACCGACTACCAGGGCTTCCAAAGCATGTACACCT
TCGTGACTTCCCATTTGCCACCCGGCTTCAACGAGTACGACTTCGTGCCCGAGAGCTTCGACCGGGACAA
AACCATCGCCCTGATCATGAACAGTAGTGGCAGTACCGGATTGCCCAAGGGCGTAGCCCTACCGCACCGC
ACCGCTTGTGTCCGATTCAGTCATGCCCGCGACCCCATCTTCGGCAACCAGATCATCCCCGACACCGCTA
TCCTCAGCGTGGTGCCATTTCACCACGGCTTCGGCATGTTCACCACGCTGGGCTACTTGATCTGCGGCTT
TCGGGTCGTGCTCATGTACCGCTTCGAGGAGGAGCTATTCTTGCGCAGCTTGCAAGACTATAAGATTCAA
TCTGCCCTGCTGGTGCCCACACTATTTAGCTTCTTCGCTAAGAGCACTCTCATCGACAAGTACGACCTAA
GCAACTTGCACGAGATCGCCAGCGGCGGGGCGCCGCTCAGCAAGGAGGTAGGTGAGGCCGTGGCCAAACG
CTTCCACCTACCAGGCATCCGCCAGGGCTACGGCCTGACAGAAACAACCAGCGCCATTCTGATCACCCCC
GAAGGGGACGACAAGCCTGGCGCAGTAGGCAAGGTGGTGCCCTTCTTCGAGGCTAAGGTGGTGGACTTGG
ACACCGGTAAGACACTGGGTGTGAACCAGCGCGGCGAGCTGTGCGTCCGTGGCCCCATGATCATGAGCGG
CTACGTTAACAACCCCGAGGCTACAAACGCTCTCATCGACAAGGACGGCTGGCTGCACAGCGGCGACATC
GCCTACTGGGACGAGGACGAGCACTTCTTCATCGTGGACCGGCTGAAGAGCCTGATCAAATACAAGGGCT
ACCAGGTAGCCCCAGCCGAACTGGAGAGCATCCTGCTGCAACACCCCAACATCTTCGACGCCGGGGTCGC
CGGCCTGCCCGACGACGATGCCGGCGAGCTGCCCGCCGCAGTCGTCGTGCTGGAACACGGTAAAACCATG
ACCGAGAAGGAGATCGTGGACTATGTGGCCAGCCAGGTTACAACCGCCAAGAAGCTGCGCGGTGGTGTTG
TGTTCGTGGACGAGGTGCCTAAAGGACTGACCGGCAAGTTGGACGCCCGCAAGATCCGCGAGATTCTCAT
TAAGGCCAAGAAGTAAAGATCTTATTAAAGCAGAACTTGTTTATTGCAGCTTATAATGGTTACAAATAAA
GCAATAGCATCACAAATTTCACAAATAAAGCATTTTTTTCACTGCATTCTAGTTGTGGTTTGTCCAAACT
CATCAATGTATCTTATCATGTCTGGTCGACTCTAGACTCTTCCGCTTCCTCGCTCACTGACTCGCTGCGC
TCGGTCGTTCGGCTGCGGCGAGCGGTATCAGCTCACTCAAAGGCGGTAATACGGTTATCCACAGAATCAG
GGGATAACGCAGGAAAGAACATGTGAGCAAAAGGCCAGCAAAAGGCCAGGAACCGTAAAAAGGCCGCGTT
GCTGGCGTTTTTCCATAGGCTCCGCCCCCCTGACGAGCATCACAAAAATCGACGCTCAAGTCAGAGGTGG
CGAAACCCGACAGGACTATAAAGATACCAGGCGTTTCCCCCTGGAAGCTCCCTCGTGCGCTCTCCTGTTC
CGACCCTGCCGCTTACCGGATACCTGTCCGCCTTTCTCCCTTCGGGAAGCGTGGCGCTTTCTCATAGCTC
ACGCTGTAGGTATCTCAGTTCGGTGTAGGTCGTTCGCTCCAAGCTGGGCTGTGTGCACGAACCCCCCGTT
CAGCCCGACCGCTGCGCCTTATCCGGTAACTATCGTCTTGAGTCCAACCCGGTAAGACACGACTTATCGC
CACTGGCAGCAGCCACTGGTAACAGGATTAGCAGAGCGAGGTATGTAGGCGGTGCTACAGAGTTCTTGAA
GTGGTGGCCTAACTACGGCTACACTAGAAGAACAGTATTTGGTATCTGCGCTCTGCTGAAGCCAGTTACC
TTCGGAAAAAGAGTTGGTAGCTCTTGATCCGGCAAACAAACCACCGCTGGTAGCGGTGGTTTTTTTGTTT
GCAAGCAGCAGATTACGCGCAGAAAAAAAGGATCTCAAGAAGATCCTTTGATCTTTTCTACGGGGTCTGA
CGCTCAGTGGAACGAAAACTCACGTTAAGGGATTTTGGTCATGAGATTATCAAAAAGGATCTTCACCTAG
ATCCTTTTAAATTAAAAATGAAGTTTTAAATCAATCTAAAGTATATATGAGTAAACTTGGTCTGACAGTT
ACCAATGCTTAATCAGTGAGGCACCTATCTCAGCGATCTGTCTATTTCGTTCATCCATAGTTGCCTGACT
CCCCGTCGTGTAGATAACTACGATACGGGAGGGCTTACCATCTGGCCCCAGTGCTGCAATGATACCGCGA
GACCCACGCTCACCGGCTCCAGATTTATCAGCAATAAACCAGCCAGCCGGAAGGGCCGAGCGCAGAAGTG
GTCCTGCAACTTTATCCGCCTCCATCCAGTCTATTAATTGTTGCCGGGAAGCTAGAGTAAGTAGTTCGCC
AGTTAATAGTTTGCGCAACGTTGTTGCCATTGCTACAGGCATCGTGGTGTCACGCTCGTCGTTTGGTATG
GCTTCATTCAGCTCCGGTTCCCAACGATCAAGGCGAGTTACATGATCCCCCATGTTGTGCAAAAAAGCGG
TTAGCTCCTTCGGTCCTCCGATCGTTGTCAGAAGTAAGTTGGCCGCAGTGTTATCACTCATGGTTATGGC
AGCACTGCATAATTCTCTTACTGTCATGCCATCCGTAAGATGCTTTTCTGTGACTGGTGAGTACTCAACC
AAGTCATTCTGAGAATAGTGTATGCGGCGACCGAGTTGCTCTTGCCCGGCGTCAATACGGGATAATACCG
CGCCACATAGCAGAACTTTAAAAGTGCTCATCATTGGAAAACGTTCTTCGGGGCGAAAACTCTCAAGGAT
CTTACCGCTGTTGAGATCCAGTTCGATGTAACCCACTCGTGCACCCAACTGATCTTCAGCATCTTTTACT
TTCACCAGCGTTTCTGGGTGAGCAAAAACAGGAAGGCAAAATGCCGCAAAAAAGGGAATAAGGGCGACAC
GGAAATGTTGAATACTCATACTCTTCCTTTTTCAATATTATTGAAGCATTTATCAGGGTTATTGTCTCAT
GAGCGGATACATATTTGAATGTATTTAGAAAAATAAACAAATAGGGGTTCCGCGCACATTTCCCCGAAAA
GTGCCACCTGACGTCGTC
