>Addgene plasmid #64127 | Tet-inducible Luciferase reporter | addgene partial sequence | sequence record 109424 | TRE-F 5'-AAGTGAAAGTCGAGCTCGGTA-3'
CCTGAAGTTCATCTGCACCACCGGCAAGCTGCCCGTGCCCTGGCCCACCCTCGTGACCACCCTGACCTGG
GGCGTGCAGTGCTTCGCCCGCTACCCCGACCACATGAAGCAGCACGACTTCTTCAAGTCCGCCATGCCCG
AAGGCTACGTCCAGGAGCGCACCATCTTCTTCAAGGACGACGGCAACTACAAGACCCGCGCCGAGGTGAA
GTTCGAGGGCGACACCCTGGTGAACCGCATCGAGCTGAAGGGCATCGACTTCAAGGAGGACGGCAACATC
CTGGGGCACAAGCTGGAGTACAACGCCATCAGCGACAACGTCTATATCACCGCCGACAAGCAGAAGAACG
GCATCAAGGCCAACTTCAAGAGCTAGCCCTATATAAGCAGAGCTCGTTTAGTGAACCGTCAGATCGCCTG
GAGACGCCATCCACGCTGTTTTGACCTCCATAGAAGACACCGGGACCGATCCAGCCTCCGCGGCCCCGGT
ACCGAATTCGCCACCATGGAAGATGCCAAAAACATTAAGAAGGGCCCAGCGCCATTCTACCCACTCGAAG
ACGGGACCGCCGGCGAGCAGCTGCACAAAGCCATGAAGCGCTACGCCCTGGTGCCCGGCACCATCGCCTT
TACCGACGCACATATCGAGGTGGACATTACCTACGCCGAGTACTTCGAGATGAGCGTTCGGCTGGCAGAA
GCTATGAAGCGCTATGGGCTGAATACAAACCATCGGATCGTGGTGTGCAGCGAGAATAGCTTGCAGTTCT
TCATGCCCGTGTTGGGTGCCCTGTTCATCGGTGTGGCTGTGGCCCCAGCTAACGACATCTACAACGAGCG
CGAGCTGCTGAACAGCATGGGCATCAGCCAGCCCACCGTC
