>Addgene plasmid #64127 | Tet-inducible Luciferase reporter | addgene partial sequence | sequence record 109541 | SV40pA-R 5'-GAAATTTGTGATGCTATTGC-3'
ATAAGATCTTTACTTCTTGGCCTTAATGAGAATCTCGCGGATCTTGCGGGCGTCCAACTTGCCGGTCAGT
CCTTTAGGCACCTCGTCCACGAACACAACACCACCGCGCAGCTTCTTGGCGGTTGTAACCTGGCTGGCCA
CATAGTCCACGATCTCCTTCTCGGTCATGGTTTTACCGTGTTCCAGCACGACGACTGCGGCGGGCAGCTC
GCCGGCATCGTCGTCGGGCAGGCCGGCGACCCCGGCGTCGAAGATGTTGGGGTGTTGCAGCAGGATGCTC
TCCAGTTCGGCTGGGGCTACCTGGTAGCCCTTGTATTTGATCAGGCTCTTCAGCCGGTCCACGATGAAGA
AGTGCTCGTCCTCGTCCCAGTAGGCGATGTCGCCGCTGTGCAGCCAGCCGTCCTTGTCGATGAGAGCGTT
TGTAGCCTCGGGGTTGTTAACGTAGCCGCTCATGATCATGGGGCCACGGACGCACAGCTCGCCGCGCTGG
TTCACACCCAGTGTCTTACCGGTGTCCAAGTCCACCACCTTAGCCTCGAAGAAGGGCACCACCTTGCCTA
CTGCGCCAGGCTTGTCGTCCCCTTCGGGGGTGATCAGAATGGCGCTGGTTGTTTCTGTCAGGCCGTAGCC
CTGGCGGATGCCTGGTAGGTGGAAGCGTTTGGCCACGGCCTCACCTACCTCCTTGCTGAGCGGCGCCCCG
CCGCTGGCGATCTCGTGCAAGTTGCTTAGGTCGTACTTGTCGATGAGAGTGCTCTTAGCGAAGAAGCTAA
ATAGTGTGGGCACCAGCAGGGCAGATTGAATCTTATAGTCTTGCAAGCTGCGCAAGAATAGCTCCTCCTC
GAAGCGGTACATGAGCACGACCCGAAAGCCGCAGATCAAGTAGCCCAGCGTGGTGAACATGCCGAA
